>Addgene plasmid #152849 | pGBW-m4133401 | depositor full sequence | sequence record 295861 | Full Sequence
CACCATGAGCGCCGTTAAGCGGACAATCAAAGGGACCCATCACTGGTTGCTCCTTACTATACTGACGTCT
TTACTGGTCTTGGTACAGAGTACACAATGGTCGCTTTTCTTTTTTCTGTACGAGAATGCATTCCTCCCAT
TTGCGATGGGAATCATTGCTATGTCCGCCTTCGCTATGATGTTCGTGAAGCACAAACATGCCTTCCTTTG
CCTGTTTCTCCTACCCTCACTGGCAACCGTGGCCTATTTTAACATGGTGTACATGCCTGCGAGCTGGGTC
ATGCGAATTATGACTTGGCTGGACATGGTTGATACCTCCCTATCTGGCTTCAAGTTAAAGGACTGTGTGA
TGTATGCATCAGCTGTAGTGCTGCTAATCCTGATGACAGCTCGCACAGTCTACGATGACGGTGCCAGGAG
AGTGTGGACTCTGATGAATGTCCTCACCTTAGTTTATAAAGTATACTATGGCAACGCTCTCGATCAGGCC
ATTAGTATGTGGGCATTGATAATCTCCGTGACGAGTAACTACAGCGGAGTGGTAACCACTGTCATGTTTT
TGGCACGCGGGATAGTGTTCATGTGTGTCGAATATTGCCCGATCTTTTTTATCACAGGGAATACTCTGCA
ATGCATTATGCTGGTTTACTGTTTCTTGGGCTATTTCTGCACCTGTTATTTTGGTCTATTCTGCCTGCTT
AATAGGTACTTTCGTTTGACACTAGGAGTCTATGATTACTTGGTGAGCACGCAGGAGTTTCGGTATATGA
ACAGTCAGGGCCTGCTTCCCCCAAAGAACTCTATTGACGCGTTTAAACTCAATATAAAGCTGTTGGGCGT
GGGTGGAAAACCTTGCATCAAGGTGGCCACTGTGCAGGAAAACCTTTACTTTCAGTCGAAAGAAACCGCG
GCAGCTAAGTTCGAGAGGCAGCACATGGACAGTTAAGCTAGCTTGACTGACTGAGATACAGCGTACCTTC
AGCTCACAGACATGATAAGATACATTGATGAGTTTGGACAAACCACAACTAGAATGCAGTGAAAAAAATG
CTTTATTTGTGAAATTTGTGATGCTATTGCTTTATTTGTAACCATTATAAGCTGCAATAAACAAGTTAAC
AACAACAATTGCATTCATTTTATGTTTCAGGTTCAGGGGGAGGTGTGGGAGGTTTTTTAAAGCAAGTAAA
ACCTCTACAAATGTGGTATTGGCCCATCTCTATCGGTATCGTAGCATAACCCCTTGGGGCCTCTAAACGG
GTCTTGAGGGGTTTTTTGTGCCCCTCGGGCCGGATTGCTATCTACCGGCATTGGCGCAGAAAAAAATGCC
TGATGCGACGCTGCGCGTCTTATACTCCCACATATGCCAGATTCAGCAACGGATACGGCTTCCCCAACTT
GCCCACTTCCATACGTGTCCTCCTTACCAGAAATTTATCCTTAAGGTCGTCAGCTATCCTGCAGGCGATC
TCTCGATTTCGATCAAGACATTCCTTTAATGGTCTTTTCTGGACACCACTAGGGGTCAGAAGTAGTTCAT
CAAACTTTCTTCCCTCCCTAATCTCATTGGTTACCTTGGGCTATCGAAACTTAATTAACCAGTCAAGTCA
GCTACTTGGCGAGATCGACTTGTCTGGGTTTCGACTACGCTCAGAATTGCGTCAGTCAAGTTCGATCTGG
TCCTTGCTATTGCACCCGTTCTCCGATTACGAGTTTCATTTAAATCATGTGAGCAAAAGGCCAGCAAAAG
GCCAGGAACCGTAAAAAGGCCGCGTTGCTGGCGTTTTTCCATAGGCTCCGCCCCCCTGACGAGCATCACA
AAAATCGACGCTCAAGTCAGAGGTGGCGAAACCCGACAGGACTATAAAGATACCAGGCGTTTCCCCCTGG
AAGCTCCCTCGTGCGCTCTCCTGTTCCGACCCTGCCGCTTACCGGATACCTGTCCGCCTTTCTCCCTTCG
GGAAGCGTGGCGCTTTCTCATAGCTCACGCTGTAGGTATCTCAGTTCGGTGTAGGTCGTTCGCTCCAAGC
TGGGCTGTGTGCACGAACCCCCCGTTCAGCCCGACCGCTGCGCCTTATCCGGTAACTATCGTCTTGAGTC
CAACCCGGTAAGACACGACTTATCGCCACTGGCAGCAGCCACTGGTAACAGGATTAGCAGAGCGAGGTAT
GTAGGCGGTGCTACAGAGTTCTTGAAGTGGTGGCCTAACTACGGCTACACTAGAAGAACAGTATTTGGTA
TCTGCGCTCTGCTGAAGCCAGTTACCTTCGGAAAAAGAGTTGGTAGCTCTTGATCCGGCAAACAAACCAC
CGCTGGTAGCGGTGGTTTTTTTGTTTGCAAGCAGCAGATTACGCGCAGAAAAAAAGGATCTCAAGAAGAT
CCTTTGATCTTTTCTACGGGGTCTGACGCTCAGTGGAACGAAAACTCACGTTAAGGGATTTTGGTCATGA
GATTATCAAAAAGGATCTTCACCTAGATCCTTTTAAATTAAAAATGAAGTTTTAAATCAATCTAAAGTAT
ATATGAGTAAACTTGGTCTGACAGTTACCAATGCTTAATCAGTGAGGCACCTATCTCAGCGATCTGTCTA
TTTCGTTCATCCATAGTTGCATTTAAATTTCCGAACTCTCCAAGGCCCTCGTCGGAAAATCTTCAAACCT
TTCGTCCGATCCATCTTGCAGGCTACCTCTCGAACGAACTATCGCAAGTCTCTTGGCCGGCCTTGCGCCT
TGGCTATTGCTTGGCAGCGCCTATCGCCAGGTATTACTCCAATCCCGAATATCCGAGATCGGGATCACCC
GAGAGAAGTTCAACCTACATCCTCAATCCCGATCTATCCGAGATCCGAGGAATATCGAAATCGGGGCGCG
CCTGGTGTACCGAGAACGATCCTCTCAGTGCGAGTCTCGACGATCCATATCGTTGCTTGGCAGTCAGCCA
GTCGGAATCCAGCTTGGGACCCAGGAAGTCCAATCGTCAGATATTGTACTCAAGCCTGGTCACGGCAGCG
TACCGATCTGTTTAAACCTAGATATTGATAGTCTGATCGGTCAACGTATAATCGAGTCCTAGCTTTTGCA
AACATCTATCAAGAGACAGGATCAGCAGGAGGCTTTCGCATGAGTATTCAACATTTCCGTGTCGCCCTTA
TTCCCTTTTTTGCGGCATTTTGCCTTCCTGTTTTTGCTCACCCAGAAACGCTGGTGAAAGTAAAAGATGC
TGAAGATCAGTTGGGTGCGCGAGTGGGTTACATCGAACTGGATCTCAACAGCGGTAAGATCCTTGAGAGT
TTTCGCCCCGAAGAACGCTTTCCAATGATGAGCACTTTTAAAGTTCTGCTATGTGGCGCGGTATTATCCC
GTATTGACGCCGGGCAAGAGCAACTCGGTCGCCGCATACACTATTCTCAGAATGACTTGGTTGAGTATTC
ACCAGTCACAGAAAAGCATCTTACGGATGGCATGACAGTAAGAGAATTATGCAGTGCTGCCATAACCATG
AGTGATAACACTGCGGCCAACTTACTTCTGACAACGATTGGAGGACCGAAGGAGCTAACCGCTTTTTTGC
ACAACATGGGGGATCATGTAACTCGCCTTGATCGTTGGGAACCGGAGCTGAATGAAGCCATACCAAACGA
CGAGCGTGACACCACGATGCCTGTAGCAATGGCAACAACCTTGCGTAAACTATTAACTGGCGAACTACTT
ACTCTAGCTTCCCGGCAACAGTTGATAGACTGGATGGAGGCGGATAAAGTTGCAGGACCACTTCTGCGCT
CGGCCCTTCCGGCTGGCTGGTTTATTGCTGATAAATCTGGAGCCGGTGAGCGTGGGTCTCGCGGTATCAT
TGCAGCACTGGGGCCAGATGGTAAGCCCTCCCGTATCGTAGTTATCTACACGACGGGGAGTCAGGCAACT
ATGGATGAACGAAATAGACAGATCGCTGAGATAGGTGCCTCACTGATTAAGCATTGGTAACCGATTCTAG
GTGCATTGGCGCAGAAAAAAATGCCTGATGCGACGCTGCGCGTCTTATACTCCCACATATGCCAGATTCA
GCAACGGATACGGCTTCCCCAACTTGCCCACTTCCATACGTGTCCTCCTTACCAGAAATTTATCCTTAAG
ATCCCGAATCGTTTAAACTCGACTCTGGCTCTATCGAATCTCCGTCGTTTCGAGCTTACGCGAACAGCCG
TGGCGCTCATTTGCTCGTCGGGCATCGAATCTCGTCAGCTATCGTCAGCTTACCTTTTTGGCAGCGATCG
CGGCTCCCGACATCTTGGACCATTAGCTCCACAGGTATCTTCTTCCCTCTAGTGGTCATAACAGCAGCTT
CAGCTACCTCTCAATTCAAAAAACCCCTCAAGACCCGTTTAGAGGCCCCAAGGGGTTATGCTATCAATCG
TTGCGTTACACACACAAAAAACCAACACACATCCATCTTCGATGGATAGCGATTTTATTATCTAACTGCT
GATCGAGTGTAGCCAGATCTAGTAATCAATTACGGGGTCATTAGTTCATAGCCCATATATGGAGTTCCGC
GTTACATAACTTACGGTAAATGGCCCGCCTGGCTGACCGCCCAACGACCCCCGCCCATTGACGTCAATAA
TGACGTATGTTCCCATAGTAACGCCAATAGGGACTTTCCATTGACGTCAATGGGTGGAGTATTTACGGTA
AACTGCCCACTTGGCAGTACATCAAGTGTATCATATGCCAAGTACGCCCCCTATTGACGTCAATGACGGT
AAATGGCCCGCCTGGCATTATGCCCAGTACATGACCTTATGGGACTTTCCTACTTGGCAGTACATCTACG
TATTAGTCATCGCTATTACCATGCTGATGCGGTTTTGGCAGTACATCAATGGGCGTGGATAGCGGTTTGA
CTCACGGGGATTTCCAAGTCTCCACCCCATTGACGTCAATGGGAGTTTGTTTTGGCACCAAAATCAACGG
GACTTTCCAAAATGTCGTAACAACTCCGCCCCATTGACGCAAATGGGCGGTAGGCGTGTACGGTGGGAGG
TCTATATAAGCAGAGCTGGTTTAGTGAACCGTCAGATCAGATCTTTGTCGATCCTACCATCCACTCGACA
CACCCGCCAGCGGCCGC
Features (pLannotate 1.2.2; 16 found; start..end, strand, type, name):
      8..886     +  CDS            R1A_SARS2 (fragment): Experimental evidence at protein level: Swiss-Prot protein existence level 1. [Non-structural protein 10]: Plays a pivotal role in viral transcription by stimulating both nsp14 3'-5' exoribonuclease and nsp16 2'-O-methyltransferase activities. Therefore plays an essential role in viral mRNAs cap methylation. From Severe acute respiratory syndrome coronavirus 2 (2019-nCoV) (SARS-CoV-2).
    996..1117    -  polyA_signal   SV40 poly(A) signal: SV40 polyadenylation signal
   1140..1209    -  CDS            large T antigen (fragment): large T antigen from SV40 (simian virus 40)
   1232..1278    +  terminator     T7 terminator: transcription terminator for bacteriophage T7 RNA polymerase
   1308..1444    +  terminator     rrnG terminator: transcription terminator from the E. coli ribosomal RNA rrnG operon (Albrechtsen et al., 1991)
   1489..1560    +  misc_feature   3' β-globin insulator: insulator downstream of the human β-globin locus (Farrell et al., 2002)
   1786..2374    -  rep_origin     ori: high-copy-number ColE1/pMB1/pBR322/pUC origin of replication
   2546..2610    -  CDS            bla(M) (fragment): β-lactamase lacking the signal sequence; bla(M); allows cytosolic expression of β-lactamase
   3120..3980    +  CDS            AmpR: β-lactamase; bla; confers resistance to ampicillin, carbenicillin, and related antibiotics
   3993..4129    +  terminator     rrnG terminator: transcription terminator from the E. coli ribosomal RNA rrnG operon (Albrechtsen et al., 1991)
   4281..4352    +  misc_feature   5' β-globin insulator: insulator upstream of the human β-globin locus (Farrell et al., 2002)
   4357..4403    -  terminator     T7 terminator: transcription terminator for bacteriophage T7 RNA polymerase
   4421..4469    -  polyA_signal   poly(A) signal: synthetic polyadenylation signal
   4550..4853    +  enhancer       CMV enhancer: human cytomegalovirus immediate early enhancer
   4926..4943    -  promoter       CMV promoter (fragment): human cytomegalovirus (CMV) immediate early promoter
   5006..5057    +  promoter       CMVd2 promoter: truncated human cytomegalovirus (CMV) immediate early promoter that yields moderately reduced expression relative to the full-length promoter
