[The description below was written by a language model from this plasmid's Addgene catalogue record and pLannotate feature annotations shown in this document.]
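Description:
pGBW-m4133401 is a mammalian expression plasmid built on the pTwist_CMV_6 backbone for producing the SARS-CoV-2 non-structural protein 6 (nsp6), one of the mature products cleaved from the ORF1ab replicase polyprotein. The plasmid is about 5.1 kb and is propagated in E. coli through a high-copy ColE1/pUC-type origin, with selection by ampicillin via an AmpR β-lactamase gene. No mammalian selection marker or episomal replication origin is annotated, so the design is best suited to transient transfection.

The wild-type nsp6 coding sequence (about 870 bp) sits at the start of the sequence record. The annotation tool identifies it only as a fragment of the SARS-CoV-2 replicase polyprotein 1a. The nsp10 function text attached to that hit is generic polyprotein annotation and does not describe this insert. Transcription is driven by the human cytomegalovirus immediate-early enhancer and promoter elements, which lie just upstream across the circular junction, and an SV40 polyadenylation signal is annotated downstream of the insert. According to the catalogue entry, the backbone adds a C-terminal TEV-cleavable S-tag, which would allow detection or affinity capture of nsp6 followed by protease removal of the tag. These tag elements are not separately annotated in the feature table. The expression unit and the bacterial maintenance region are flanked by β-globin insulator sequences, T7 and rrnG transcription terminators, and a synthetic poly(A) signal, which limit read-through between modules.

The plasmid belongs to a set of SARS-CoV-2 protein expression constructs and is suited to studies of nsp6 expression, localization, purification and host-protein interactions in mammalian cells.
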