Addgene plasmid #152849: pGBW-m4133401
Purpose: Mammalian expression plasmid for SARS-CoV-2 nsp6
Depositing lab: Ginkgo Bioworks & Benjie Chen. Depositing organization: Ginkgo Bioworks.
Backbone
  Vector backbone: pTwist_CMV_6
  Backbone size w/o insert (bp): 4180
  Vector type: Mammalian Expression
Growth in bacteria
  Bacterial resistance: Ampicillin, 100 μg/mL
  Growth temperature: 37°C
  Growth strain: DH5alpha
  Copy number: High Copy
Gene/Insert
  Gene/Insert name: SARS-CoV-2 nsp6
  Species: Severe acute respiratory syndrome coronavirus 2
  Insert size (bp): 869
  Mutation: wt
  Entrez Gene: ORF1ab (a.k.a. GU280_gp01)
  Promoter: CMV
  Tag / fusion protein: Cleavable TEV;S-tag (C terminal on backbone)
  Cloning method: Unknown
Resource information
  A portion of this plasmid was derived from a plasmid made by: GinkgoBioworks
Depositor comments: NCBI reference sequence: YP_009725302.1
How to cite: pGBW-m4133401 was a gift from Ginkgo Bioworks & Benjie Chen (Addgene plasmid # 152849 ; http://n2t.net/addgene:152849 ; RRID:Addgene_152849)
